>Addgene plasmid #16292 | pGL2-356bp | addgene full sequence | sequence record 261620 | Addgene NGS Result
CCCGATCCAGCTGAGAGCAAACGCAAAAGCTTTCTTCCTTCCACCCTTCATATTTGACACAATGCAGGAT
TCCTCCAAAATGATTTCCACCAATTCTGCCCTCACAGCTCTGGCTTGCAGAATTTTCCACCCCAAAATGT
TAGTATCTACGGCACCAGGTCGGCGAGAATCCTGACTCTGCACCCTCCTCCCCAACTCCATTTCCTTTGC
TTCCTCCGGCAGGCGGATTACTTGCCCTTACTTGTCATGGCGACTGTCCAGCTTTGTGCCAGGAGCCTCG
CAGGGGTTGATGGGATTGGGGTTTTCCCCTCCCATGTGCTCAAGACTGGCGCTAAAAGTTTTGAGCTTCT
CAAAAGTCTAGGGGAGGTACCGAGCTCTTACGCGTGCTAGCTCGAGATCTAAGTAAGCTTGGCATTCCGG
TACTGTTGGTAAAATGGAAGACGCCAAAAACATAAAGAAAGGCCCGGCGCCATTCTATCCTCTAGAGGAT
GGAACCGCTGGAGAGCAACTGCATAAGGCTATGAAGAGATACGCCCTGGTTCCTGGAACAATTGCTTTTA
CAGATGCACATATCGAGGTGAACATCACGTACGCGGAATACTTCGAAATGTCCGTTCGGTTGGCAGAAGC
TATGAAACGATATGGGCTGAATACAAATCACAGAATCGTCGTATGCAGTGAAAACTCTCTTCAATTCTTT
ATGCCGGTGTTGGGCGCGTTATTTATCGGAGTTGCAGTTGCGCCCGCGAACGACATTTATAATGAACGTG
AATTGCTCAACAGTATGAACATTTCGCAGCCTACCGTAGTGTTTGTTTCCAAAAAGGGGTTGCAAAAAAT
TTTGAACGTGCAAAAAAAATTACCAATAATCCAGAAAATTATTATCATGGATTCTAAAACGGATTACCAG
GGATTTCAGTCGATGTACACGTTCGTCACATCTCATCTACCTCCCGGTTTTAATGAATACGATTTTGTAC
CAGAGTCCTTTGATCGTGACAAAACAATTGCACTGATAATGAATTCCTCTGGATCTACTGGGTTACCTAA
GGGTGTGGCCCTTCCGCATAGAACTGCCTGCGTCAGATTCTCGCATGCCAGAGATCCTATTTTTGGCAAT
CAAATCATTCCGGATACTGCGATTTTAAGTGTTGTTCCATTCCATCACGGTTTTGGAATGTTTACTACAC
TCGGATATTTGATATGTGGATTTCGAGTCGTCTTAATGTATAGATTTGAAGAAGAGCTGTTTTTACGATC
CCTTCAGGATTACAAAATTCAAAGTGCGTTGCTAGTACCAACCCTATTTTCATTCTTCGCCAAAAGCACT
CTGATTGACAAATACGATTTATCTAATTTACACGAAATTGCTTCTGGGGGCGCACCTCTTTCGAAAGAAG
TCGGGGAAGCGGTTGCAAAACGCTTCCATCTTCCAGGGATACGACAAGGATATGGGCTCACTGAGACTAC
ATCAGCTATTCTGATTACACCCGAGGGGGATGATAAACCGGGCGCGGTCGGTAAAGTTGTTCCATTTTTT
GAAGCGAAGGTTGTGGATCTGGATACCGGGAAAACGCTGGGCGTTAATCAGAGAGGCGAATTATGTGTCA
GAGGACCTATGATTATGTCCGGTTATGTAAACAATCCGGAAGCGACCAACGCCTTGATTGACAAGGATGG
ATGGCTACATTCTGGAGACATAGCTTACTGGGACGAAGACGAACACTTCTTCATAGTTGACCGCTTGAAG
TCTTTAATTAAATACAAAGGATATCAGGTGGCCCCCGCTGAATTGGAATCGATATTGTTACAACACCCCA
ACATCTTCGACGCGGGCGTGGCAGGTCTTCCCGACGATGACGCCGGTGAACTTCCCGCCGCCGTTGTTGT
TTTGGAGCACGGAAAGACGATGACGGAAAAAGAGATCGTGGATTACGTCGCCAGTCAAGTAACAACCGCG
AAAAAGTTGCGCGGAGGAGTTGTGTTTGTGGACGAAGTACCGAAAGGTCTTACCGGAAAACTCGACGCAA
GAAAAATCAGAGAGATCCTCATAAAGGCCAAGAAGGGCGGAAAGTCCAAATTGTAAAATGTAACTGTATT
CAGCGATGACGAAATTCTTAGCTATTGTAATACTGCGATGAGTGGCAGGGCGGGGCGTAATTTTTTTAAG
GCAGTTATTGGTGCCCTTAAACGCCTGGTTGCTACGCCTGAATAAGTGATAATAAGCGGATGAATGGCAG
AAATTCGCCGGATCTTTGTGAAGGAACCTTACTTCTGTGGTGTGACATAATTGGACAAACTACCTACAGA
GATTTAAAGCTCTAAGGTAAATATAAAATTTTTAAGTGTATAATGTGTTAAACTACTGATTCTAATTGTT
TGTGTATTTTAGATTCCAACCTATGGAACTGATGAATGGGAGCAGTGGTGGAATGCCTTTAATGAGGAAA
ACCTGTTTTGCTCAGAAGAAATGCCATCTAGTGATGATGAGGCTACTGCTGACTCTCAACATTCTACTCC
TCCAAAAAAGAAGAGAAAGGTAGAAGACCCCAAGGACTTTCCTTCAGAATTGCTAAGTTTTTTGAGTCAT
GCTGTGTTTAGTAATAGAACTCTTGCTTGCTTTGCTATTTACACCACAAAGGAAAAAGCTGCACTGCTAT
ACAAGAAAATTATGGAAAAATATTCTGTAACCTTTATAAGTAGGCATAACAGTTATAATCATAACATACT
GTTTTTTCTTACTCCACACAGGCATAGAGTGTCTGCTATTAATAACTATGCTCAAAAATTGTGTACCTTT
AGCTTTTTAATTTGTAAAGGGGTTAATAAGGAATATTTGATGTATAGTGCCTTGACTAGAGATCATAATC
AGCCATACCACATTTGTAGAGGTTTTACTTGCTTTAAAAAACCTCCCACACCTCCCCCTGAACCTGAAAC
ATAAAATGAATGCAATTGTTGTTGTTAACTTGTTTATTGCAGCTTATAATGGTTACAAATAAAGCAATAG
CATCACAAATTTCACAAATAAAGCATTTTTTTCACTGCATTCTAGTTGTGGTTTGTCCAAACTCATCAAT
GTATCTTATCATGTCTGGATCCGTCGACCGATGCCCTTGAGAGCCTTCAACCCAGTCAGCTCCTTCCGGT
GGGCGCGGGGCATGACTATCGTCGCCGCACTTATGACTGTCTTCTTTATCATGCAACTCGTAGGACAGGT
GCCGGCAGCGCTCTTCCGCTTCCTCGCTCACTGACTCGCTGCGCTCGGTCGTTCGGCTGCGGCGAGCGGT
ATCAGCTCACTCAAAGGCGGTAATACGGTTATCCACAGAATCAGGGGATAACGCAGGAAAGAACATGTGA
GCAAAAGGCCAGCAAAAGGCCAGGAACCGTAAAAAGGCCGCGTTGCTGGCGTTTTTCCATAGGCTCCGCC
CCCCTGACGAGCATCACAAAAATCGACGCTCAAGTCAGAGGTGGCGAAACCCGACAGGACTATAAAGATA
CCAGGCGTTTCCCCCTGGAAGCTCCCTCGTGCGCTCTCCTGTTCCGACCCTGCCGCTTACCGGATACCTG
TCCGCCTTTCTCCCTTCGGGAAGCGTGGCGCTTTCTCATAGCTCACGCTGTAGGTATCTCAGTTCGGTGT
AGGTCGTTCGCTCCAAGCTGGGCTGTGTGCACGAACCCCCCGTTCAGCCCGACCGCTGCGCCTTATCCGG
TAACTATCGTCTTGAGTCCAACCCGGTAAGACACGACTTATCGCCACTGGCAGCAGCCACTGGTAACAGG
ATTAGCAGAGCGAGGTATGTAGGCGGTGCTACAGAGTTCTTGAAGTGGTGGCCTAACTACGGCTACACTA
GAAGAACAGTATTTGGTATCTGCGCTCTGCTGAAGCCAGTTACCTTCGGAAAAAGAGTTGGTAGCTCTTG
ATCCGGCAAACAAACCACCGCTGGTAGCGGTGGTTTTTTTGTTTGCAAGCAGCAGATTACGCGCAGAAAA
AAAGGATCTCAAGAAGATCCTTTGATCTTTTCTACGGGGTCTGACGCTCAGTGGAACGAAAACTCACGTT
AAGGGATTTTGGTCATGAGATTATCAAAAAGGATCTTCACCTAGATCCTTTTAAATTAAAAATGAAGTTT
TAAATCAATCTAAAGTATATATGAGTAAACTTGGTCTGACAGTTACCAATGCTTAATCAGTGAGGCACCT
ATCTCAGCGATCTGTCTATTTCGTTCATCCATAGTTGCCTGACTCCCCGTCGTGTAGATAACTACGATAC
GGGAGGGCTTACCATCTGGCCCCAGTGCTGCAATGATACCGCGAGACCCACGCTCACCGGCTCCAGATTT
ATCAGCAATAAACCAGCCAGCCGGAAGGGCCGAGCGCAGAAGTGGTCCTGCAACTTTATCCGCCTCCATC
CAGTCTATTAATTGTTGCCGGGAAGCTAGAGTAAGTAGTTCGCCAGTTAATAGTTTGCGCAACGTTGTTG
CCATTGCTACAGGCATCGTGGTGTCACGCTCGTCGTTTGGTATGGCTTCATTCAGCTCCGGTTCCCAACG
ATCAAGGCGAGTTACATGATCCCCCATGTTGTGCAAAAAAGCGGTTAGCTCCTTCGGTCCTCCGATCGTT
GTCAGAAGTAAGTTGGCCGCAGTGTTATCACTCATGGTTATGGCAGCACTGCATAATTCTCTTACTGTCA
TGCCATCCGTAAGATGCTTTTCTGTGACTGGTGAGTACTCAACCAAGTCATTCTGAGAATAGTGTATGCG
GCGACCGAGTTGCTCTTGCCCGGCGTCAATACGGGATAATACCGCGCCACATAGCAGAACTTTAAAAGTG
CTCATCATTGGAAAACGTTCTTCGGGGCGAAAACTCTCAAGGATCTTACCGCTGTTGAGATCCAGTTCGA
TGTAACCCACTCGTGCACCCAACTGATCTTCAGCATCTTTTACTTTCACCAGCGTTTCTGGGTGAGCAAA
AACAGGAAGGCAAAATGCCGCAAAAAAGGGAATAAGGGCGACACGGAAATGTTGAATACTCATACTCTTC
CTTTTTCAATATTATTGAAGCATTTATCAGGGTTATTGTCTCATGAGCGGATACATATTTGAATGTATTT
AGAAAAATAAACAAATAGGGGTTCCGCGCACATTTCCCCGAAAAGTGCCACCTG
[124 nt withheld, positions 5165-5288]
C
[91 nt withheld, positions 5290-5380]
A
[49 nt withheld, positions 5382-5430]
CCTTTGACGTTGGAGTCCACGTTCTTT
[37 nt withheld, positions 5458-5494]
ACCCTATCTCGGTCTATTCTTTTGATTTATAAGGGATTTTGCCGATTTCGGCCTATTGGTTAAAAAATGA
GCTGATTTAACAAAAATTTAACGCGAATTTTAACAAAATATTAACGCTTACAATTTGCCATTCGCCATTC
AGGCTGCGCAACTGTTGGGAAGGGCGATCGGTGCGGGCCTCTTCGCTATTACGCCAGCCCAAGCTACCAT
GATAAGTAAGTAATATTAAGGTACGTGGAGGTTTTACTTGCTTTAAAAAACCTCCCACACCTCCCCCTGA
ACCTGAAACATAAAATGAATGCAATTGTTGTTGTTAACTTGTTTATTGCAGCTTATAATGGTTACAAATA
AAGCAATAGCATCACAAATTTCACAAATAAAGCATTTTTTTCACTGCATTCTAGTTGTGGTTTGTCCAAA
CTCATCAATGTATCTTATGGTACTGTAACTGAGCTAACATAA
Features (pLannotate 1.2.2; 14 found; start..end, strand, type, name):
    434..2083    +  CDS            LUCI_PHOPY: Experimental evidence at protein level: Swiss-Prot protein existence level 1. Produces green light with a wavelength of 562 nm. From Photinus pyralis (Common eastern firefly) (Lampyris pyralis).
   2131..2161    +  CDS            CmR (fragment): chloramphenicol acetyltransferase confers resistance to chloramphenicol
   2251..2325    +  CDS            small t antigen (fragment): SV40 (simian virus 40) small t antigen
   2327..2392    +  intron         small t intron: SV40 (simian virus 40) small t antigen intron
   2522..2542    +  CDS            SV40 NLS: nuclear localization signal of SV40 (simian virus 40) large T antigen
   2861..2944    +  CDS            large T antigen (fragment): large T antigen from SV40 (simian virus 40)
   2967..3101    +  polyA_signal   SV40 poly(A) signal: SV40 polyadenylation signal
   3102..3234    +  CDS            TcR (fragment): tetracycline efflux protein; tet; confers resistance to tetracycline
   3414..4002    -  rep_origin     ori: high-copy-number ColE1/pMB1/pBR322/pUC origin of replication
   4173..5033    -  CDS            AmpR: β-lactamase; bla; confers resistance to ampicillin, carbenicillin, and related antibiotics
   5034..5138    -  promoter       AmpR promoter: bla
   5165..5593    +  rep_origin     f1 ori (sequence partly withheld): f1 bacteriophage origin of replication; arrow indicates direction of (+) strand synthesis
   5625..5692    -  CDS            lacZα (fragment): LacZα fragment of β-galactosidase; lacZ fragment
   5810..5931    +  polyA_signal   SV40 poly(A) signal: SV40 polyadenylation signal
