[The description below was written by a language model from this plasmid's Addgene catalogue record and pLannotate feature annotations shown in this document.]
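Description:
pGL2-356bp is a luciferase reporter plasmid built on the Promega pGL2-Basic backbone, a promoterless vector designed for testing candidate regulatory DNA in transfected mammalian cells. It carries a 356 bp fragment of the human TP53 promoter, spanning positions -344 to +12 relative to the first transcription initiation site, inserted by restriction cloning. The promoter fragment itself is not annotated in the feature table, but the unannotated region upstream of the luciferase coding sequence is where it would be expected to lie, so that firefly (Photinus pyralis) luciferase output reports the transcriptional activity of this p53 promoter segment.

Downstream of luciferase, the table shows the SV40 small t intron and an SV40 late-region polyadenylation signal, which provide splicing and 3' end processing for the reporter transcript. The short hits to small t and large T antigen, the SV40 NLS, and the CmR, TcR and lacZα fragments are remnants of the backbone's construction rather than functional genes. A second SV40 poly(A) signal sits upstream of the cloning region, where it serves to terminate spurious read-through transcription from the vector and lower background. For propagation in E. coli, the plasmid has a high-copy ColE1/pUC-type origin and a β-lactamase gene with its own promoter for ampicillin selection. An f1 origin allows single-stranded DNA production. There is no mammalian selection marker, so the plasmid suits transient assays.

The associated publication concerns direct regulation of human p53 transcription by p73 or p53, which points to its use as a defined promoter fragment for measuring the response of TP53 transcription to these factors.
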