Addgene plasmid #16292: pGL2-356bp
Depositing lab: Wafik El-Deiry. Depositing organization: University of Pennsylvania. Publication: p73 or p53 directly regulates human p53 transcription to maintain cell cycle checkpoints. Wang S, El-Deiry WS. Cancer Res. 2006 Jul 15. 66(14):6982-9. 10.1158/0008-5472.CAN-06-0511 PubMed 16849542.
Backbone
  Vector backbone: pGL2 basic
  Backbone manufacturer: promega
  Backbone size w/o insert (bp): 5598
  Vector type: Mammalian Expression, Luciferase
Growth in bacteria
  Bacterial resistance: Ampicillin, 100 μg/mL
  Growth temperature: 37°C
  Growth strain: DH5alpha
  Copy number: Unknown
Gene/Insert
  Gene/Insert name: p53 promoter fragment
  Species: H. sapiens (human)
  Insert size (bp): 356
  Mutation: fragment -344 to +12 relative to first transcription initiation site.
  Entrez Gene: TP53 (a.k.a. BCC7, BMFS5, LFS1, P53, TRP53)
  Cloning method: Restriction Enzyme
  Sequencing primers: 5′ na
Terms and licenses: Academic/Nonprofit Terms; Industry Terms: Not Available to Industry
How to cite: pGL2-356bp was a gift from Wafik El-Deiry (Addgene plasmid # 16292 ; http://n2t.net/addgene:16292 ; RRID:Addgene_16292)
