>Addgene plasmid #16292 | pGL2-356bp | addgene partial sequence | sequence record 22735 | LucNRev 5'-CCTTATGCAGTTGCTCTCC-3'
CTTTCTTTATGTTTTTGGCGTCTTCCATTTTACCAACAGTACCGGAATGCCAAGCTTACTTAGATCTCGA
GCTAGCACGCGTAAGAGCTCGGTACCTCCCCTAGACTTTTGAGAAGCTCAAAACTTTTAGCGCCAGTCTT
GAGCACATGGGAGGGGAAAACCCCAATCCCATCAACCCCTGCGAGGCTCCTGGCACAAAGCTGGACAGTC
GCCATGACAAGTAAGGGCAAGTAATCCGCCTGCCGGAGGAAGCAAAGGAAATGGAGTTGGGGAGGAGGGT
GCAGAGTCAGGATTCTCGCCGACCTGGTGCCGTAGATACTAACATTTTGGGGTGGAAAATTCTGCAAGCC
AGAGCTGTGAGGGCAGAATTGGTGGAAATCATTTTGGAGGAATCCTGCATTGTGTCAAATATGAAGGGTG
GAAGGAAGAAAGCTTTTGCGTTTGCTCTCAGCTGGATCGGGTTATGTTAGCTCAGTTACAGTACCATAAG
ATACATTGATGAGTTTGGACAAACCACAACTAGAATGCAGTGAAAAAAATGCTTTATTTGTGAAATTTGT
GATGCTATTGCTTTATTTGTAACCATTATAAGCTGCAATAAACAAGTTAACAACAACAATTGCATTCATT
TTATGTTTCAGGTTCAGGGGGAGTGTGGGGGAAGGGTTTTTTAAAGCAAGTAAAACCTCCACGTACCTTA
ATATTACTTACTTATCATGGTAGCTTGGGCTGGCGTAATAGCGAAGAGGCCCGCACCGAT
